>Addgene plasmid #114694 | pTK426 | addgene full sequence | sequence record 223933 | Addgene NGS Result
TCGCGCGTTTCGGTGATGACGGTGAAAACCTCTGACACATGCAGCTCCCGGAGACGGTCACAGCTTGTCT
GTAAGCGGATGCCGGGAGCAGACAAGCCCGTCAGGGCGCGTCAGCGGGTGTTGGCGGGTGTCGGGGCTGG
CTTAACTATGCGGCATCAGAGCAGATTGTACTGAGAGTGCACCATATGCGGTGTGAAATACCGCACAGAT
GCGTAAGGAGAAAATACCGCATCAGGCGCCATTCGCCATTCAGGCTGCGCAACTGTTGGGAAGGGCGATC
GGTGCGGGCCTCTTCGCTATTACGCCAGCTGGCGAAAGGGGGATGTGCTGCAAGGCGATTAAGTTGGGTA
ACGCCAGGGTTTTCCCAGTCACGACGTTGTAAAACGACGGCCAGTGAATTGACGCGTATTGGGATGGAAC
TGCTATTCGCTGCGTCCACAGCAGTGAAGAAGACAGACGCAGCCCCTGACCAACCTCGCCAAGCCCGGGC
GCCGAGCCAGGACGTTGAGCCAAGTCCCCATCTCCTAGGACTCGCAGTGCGGAGGCTGCGGGCCCCGACC
AGCGCCGAGACTACAAGTCCCAGAAGGGCGCGCGGCGACATCGCCGGGCCCGCCCCCCGCGCACGCGCGG
CGCCGTGACGCTAAGGCCGCGAGCGAGCGCGGGTGGCTGCGGCGGCTGCGGCCGGCGGGGCGGGGCGGGG
CCACCTGGCAGTGGCTGCCTTTAGGGCGGAGCCGGCTCCCGCTCTCCTCAGTCTGCGGTGGGCTAGCGGA
CGGTCCGGCTTCCGGCGGCCGTTTCTGTCTCTTGCTGGCTGTCTCGCTGAGTCGCGGCCGCCTTCTCATC
GCTCCTGGAAGGTCCCGAGCGCGACACCGGATCCGCCACCATGGCCAAGCCTTTGTCTCAAGAAGAATCC
ACCCTCATTGAAAGAGCAACGGCTACAATCAACAGCATCCCCATCTCTGAAGACTACAGCGTCGCCAGCG
CAGCTCTCTCTAGCGACGGCCGCATCTTCACTGGTGTCAATGTATATCATTTTACTGGGGGACCTTGTGC
AGAACTCGTGGTGCTGGGCACTGCTGCTGCTGCGGCAGCTGGCAACCTGACTTGTATCGTCGCGATCGGA
AATGAGAACAGGGGCATCTTGAGCCCCTGCGGACGGTGCCGACAGGTGCTTCTCGATCTGCATCCTGGGA
TCAAAGCCATAGTGAAGGACAGTGATGGACAGCCGACGGCAGTTGGGATTCGTGAATTGCTGCCCTCTGG
TTATGTGTGGGAGGGCTCAGGAAGCGGAGCTACTAACTTCAGCCTGCTGAAGCAGGCTGGAGACGTGGAG
GAGAACCCTGGACCTATGAGCTCCCCGAAACGCCCTAAGCTGCTGCGTGAATATTACGATTGGCTGGTTG
ATAACAGCTTTACCCCATATCTGGTGGTGGATGCCACATACCTGGGCGTGAACGTGCCCGTGGAGTATGT
GAAAGACGGTCAGATCGTGCTGAATCTGTCTGCAAGTGCGACCGGCAACCTGCAACTGACAAATGATTTT
ATCCAGTTCAACGCCCGCTTTAAGGGCGTGTCTCGTGAACTGTATATCCCGATGGGTGCCGCTCTGGCCA
TTTACGCTCGCGAGAACGGCGATGGTGTGATGTTCGAACCAGAAGAAATCTATGACGAGCTGAATATTGG
TGGAGGTGGATCTGGCGGCGGTAGCGCCACCATGGTGAGCAAGGGCGAGGAGGATAACATGGCCATCATC
AAGGAGTTCATGCGCTTCAAGGTGCACATGGAGGGCTCCGTGAACGGCCACGAGTTCGAGATCGAGGGCG
AGGGCGAGGGCCGCCCCTACGAGGGCACCCAGACCGCCAAGCTGAAGGTGACCAAGGGTGGCCCCCTGCC
CTTCGCCTGGGACATCCTGTCCCCTCAGTTCATGTACGGCTCCAAGGCCTACGTGAAGCACCCCGCCGAC
ATCCCCGACTACTTGAAGCTGTCCTTCCCCGAGGGCTTCAAGTGGGAGCGCGTGATGAACTTCGAGGACG
GCGGCGTGGTGACCGTGACCCAGGACTCCTCCCTGCAGGACGGCGAGTTCATCTACAAGGTGAAGCTGCG
CGGCACCAACTTCCCCTCCGACGGCCCCGTAATGCAGAAGAAGACCATGGGCTGGGAGGCCTCCTCCGAG
CGGATGTACCCCGAGGACGGCGCCCTGAAGGGCGAGATCAAGCAGAGGCTGAAGCTGAAGGACGGCGGCC
ACTACGACGCTGAGGTCAAGACCACCTACAAGGCCAAGAAGCCCGTGCAGCTGCCCGGCGCCTACAACGT
CAACATCAAGTTGGACATCACCTCCCACAACGAGGACTACACCATCGTGGAACAGTACGAACGCGCCGAG
GGCCGCCACTCCACCGGCGGCATGGACGAGCTGTACAAGTCCGGAGGGGATCGGTGGAGCTCCACCGGTG
GCGGCCGCTCTAGAGAGAATCTTTATTTTCAGGGCGCCGCCAAATTCAAAGAAACCGCTGCTGCTAAATT
CGAACGCCAGCACATGGACAGCGGAGGTGGAGGTACTAGTGGATCCATGTCGGAGCCCGGGGGCGGCGGC
GGCGAAGATGGTAGTGCAGGTCTAGAAGTGTCGGCCGTGCAGAATGTGGCGGACGTGTCGGTGCTGCAGA
AGCACCTGCGCAAGCTGGTGCCGCTGCTGCTGGAGGACGGCGGCGAGGCGCCGGCCGCGCTGGAGGCGGC
GCTGGAGGAGAAGAGCGCCCTGGAGCAGATGCGCAAGTTCCTTTCGGACCCGCAGGTCCACACGGTGCTG
GTGGAGCGCTCCACGCTCAAAGGTGCGGGGCCGCGGAGGGCAGGGTCGCCAGAGCCAGGCCTCGCGGAAT
GCAGGGCCTGCCAGGTCCTCCGGGGTCGCAGATGTCCCCGGGATGGGAGGAGCCCGGCAGCTGCAGATGA
CCCCTGGATGGGCAGAGCCCGGCGGCCGCAGACGTCCCGCCGGCCGGGTCCCCAGGGCCGCAGACGCCCC
GCAGAGGCCGGCGCGGCGCCCGGGGCTCGCCCTCGCCACACCCACTGCCCGGCCCGGAGCCCCCAGGGCG
CCCCGCTCCTGGTCGCGGGGAGGGGAAAGGGGGTTCCATCCCAATGGCGCGCCGAGCTTGGCGTAATCAT
GGTCATAGCTGTTTCCTGTGTGAAATTGTTATCCGCTCACAATTCCACACAACATACGAGCCGGAAGCAT
AAAGTGTAAAGCCTGGGGTGCCTAATGAGTGAGCTAACTCACATTAATTGCGTTGCGCTCACTGCCCGCT
TTCCAGTCGGGAAACCTGTCGTGCCAGCTGCATTAATGAATCGGCCAACGCGCGGGGAGAGGCGGTTTGC
GTATTGGGCGCTCTTCCGCTTCCTCGCTCACTGACTCGCTGCGCTCGGTCGTTCGGCTGCGGCGAGCGGT
ATCAGCTCACTCAAAGGCGGTAATACGGTTATCCACAGAATCAGGGGATAACGCAGGAAAGAACATGTGA
GCAAAAGGCCAGCAAAAGGCCAGGAACCGTAAAAAGGCCGCGTTGCTGGCGTTTTTCCATAGGCTCCGCC
CCCCTGACGAGCATCACAAAAATCGACGCTCAAGTCAGAGGTGGCGAAACCCGACAGGACTATAAAGATA
CCAGGCGTTTCCCCCTGGAAGCTCCCTCGTGCGCTCTCCTGTTCCGACCCTGCCGCTTACCGGATACCTG
TCCGCCTTTCTCCCTTCGGGAAGCGTGGCGCTTTCTCATAGCTCACGCTGTAGGTATCTCAGTTCGGTGT
AGGTCGTTCGCTCCAAGCTGGGCTGTGTGCACGAACCCCCCGTTCAGCCCGACCGCTGCGCCTTATCCGG
TAACTATCGTCTTGAGTCCAACCCGGTAAGACACGACTTATCGCCACTGGCAGCAGCCACTGGTAACAGG
ATTAGCAGAGCGAGGTATGTAGGCGGTGCTACAGAGTTCTTGAAGTGGTGGCCTAACTACGGCTACACTA
GAAGAACAGTATTTGGTATCTGCGCTCTGCTGAAGCCAGTTACCTTCGGAAAAAGAGTTGGTAGCTCTTG
ATCCGGCAAACAAACCACCGCTGGTAGCGGTGGTTTTTTTGTTTGCAAGCAGCAGATTACGCGCAGAAAA
AAAGGATCTCAAGAAGATCCTTTGATCTTTTCTACGGGGTCTGACGCTCAGTGGAACGAAAACTCACGTT
AAGGGATTTTGGTCATGAGATTATCAAAAAGGATCTTCACCTAGATCCTTTTAAATTAAAAATGAAGTTT
TAAATCAATCTAAAGTATATATGAGTAAACTTGGTCTGACAGTTACCAATGCTTAATCAGTGAGGCACCT
ATCTCAGCGATCTGTCTATTTCGTTCATCCATAGTTGCCTGACTCCCCGTCGTGTAGATAACTACGATAC
GGGAGGGCTTACCATCTGGCCCCAGTGCTGCAATGATACCGCGAGACCCACGCTCACCGGCTCCAGATTT
ATCAGCAATAAACCAGCCAGCCGGAAGGGCCGAGCGCAGAAGTGGTCCTGCAACTTTATCCGCCTCCATC
CAGTCTATTAATTGTTGCCGGGAAGCTAGAGTAAGTAGTTCGCCAGTTAATAGTTTGCGCAACGTTGTTG
CCATTGCTACAGGCATCGTGGTGTCACGCTCGTCGTTTGGTATGGCTTCATTCAGCTCCGGTTCCCAACG
ATCAAGGCGAGTTACATGATCCCCCATGTTGTGCAAAAAAGCGGTTAGCTCCTTCGGTCCTCCGATCGTT
GTCAGAAGTAAGTTGGCCGCAGTGTTATCACTCATGGTTATGGCAGCACTGCATAATTCTCTTACTGTCA
TGCCATCCGTAAGATGCTTTTCTGTGACTGGTGAGTACTCAACCAAGTCATTCTGAGAATAGTGTATGCG
GCGACCGAGTTGCTCTTGCCCGGCGTCAATACGGGATAATACCGCGCCACATAGCAGAACTTTAAAAGTG
CTCATCATTGGAAAACGTTCTTCGGGGCGAAAACTCTCAAGGATCTTACCGCTGTTGAGATCCAGTTCGA
TGTAACCCACTCGTGCACCCAACTGATCTTCAGCATCTTTTACTTTCACCAGCGTTTCTGGGTGAGCAAA
AACAGGAAGGCAAAATGCCGCAAAAAAGGGAATAAGGGCGACACGGAAATGTTGAATACTCATACTCTTC
CTTTTTCAATATTATTGAAGCATTTATCAGGGTTATTGTCTCATGAGCGGATACATATTTGAATGTATTT
AGAAAAATAAACAAATAGGGGTTCCGCGCACATTTCCCCGAAAAGTGCCACCTGACGTCTAAGAAACCAT
TATTATCATGACATTAACCTATAAAAATAGGCGTATCACGAGGCCCTTTCGTC
Features (pLannotate 1.2.2; 19 found; start..end, strand, type, name):
    137..236     +  misc_feature   bom (fragment): basis of mobility region from pBR322
    242..399     -  CDS            lacZα (fragment): LacZα fragment of β-galactosidase; lacZ fragment
    684..701     +  promoter       chicken β-actin promoter (fragment): No description available
    746..763     +  promoter       hSyn promoter (fragment): human synapsin I promoter; confers neuron-specific expression (Kügler et al., 2003)
    881..1277    +  CDS            BSD (fragment): blasticidin S deaminase; Aspergillus terreus BSD; confers resistance to blasticidin
   1349..1678    +  CDS            sspB (fragment): SSPB_HAEIN - Experimental evidence at protein level: Swiss-Prot protein existence level 1. Also stimulates degradation of the N-terminus of RseA (residues 1-108, alone or in complex with sigma-E) by ClpX-ClpP in a non-ssrA-mediated fashion. From Haemophilus influenzae (strain ATCC 51907 / DSM 11121 / KW20 / Rd).
   1712..2419    +  CDS            mCherry: mCherry is a basic (constitutively fluorescent) red fluorescent protein published in 2004, derived from Discosoma sp.. It is reported to be a very rapidly-maturing monomer with low acid sensitivity.
   2446..2464    +  misc_feature   MCS (fragment): pBluescript multiple cloning site
   2465..2484    +  CDS            capTEV™ (fragment): composite tag for in vivo biotinylation, TEV protease cleavage, and 6xHis tagging
   2498..2542    +  CDS            S-Tag: affinity and epitope tag derived from pancreatic ribonuclease A
   2683..2704    +  CDS            hmAzami-Green (fragment): humanized monomeric Azami-Green fluorescent protein mammalian codon-optimized
   3176..3192    -  protein_bind   lac operator: The lac repressor binds to the lac operator to inhibit transcription in E. coli. This inhibition can be relieved by adding lactose or isopropyl-β-D-thiogalactopyranoside (IPTG). lac repressor encoded by lacI
   3200..3230    -  promoter       lac promoter: promoter for the E. coli lac operon
   3245..3266    -  protein_bind   CAP binding site: CAP binding activates transcription in the presence of cAMP. E. coli catabolite activator protein
   3279..3371    -  CDS            lacI (fragment): lac repressor; lacI; The lac repressor binds to the lac operator to inhibit transcription in E. coli. This inhibition can be relieved by adding lactose or isopropyl-β-D-thiogalactopyranoside (IPTG).
   3554..4142    -  rep_origin     ori: high-copy-number ColE1/pMB1/pBR322/pUC origin of replication
   4313..5173    -  CDS            AmpR: β-lactamase; bla; confers resistance to ampicillin, carbenicillin, and related antibiotics
   5174..5278    -  promoter       AmpR promoter: bla
   5373..35      +  CDS            rop (fragment) (across the origin): Rop protein, which maintains plasmids at low copy number; rop
