[The description below was written by a language model from this plasmid's Addgene catalogue record and pLannotate feature annotations shown in this document.]
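Description:
pTK426 is a pUC57-based donor plasmid built for knock-in tagging of the N-terminal end of the DHC (dynein heavy chain) locus with a "Nano-mCherry" module. It is propagated in E. coli through a high-copy ColE1/pUC origin with ampicillin selection (AmpR under its own bla promoter). The remnants of lacZα, the lac promoter/operator, and fragments of lacI, rop and bom are ordinary cloning-vector backbone sequence with no role in the payload.

The annotated cassette lies on one strand and begins with a blasticidin S deaminase (BSD) coding sequence, which matches the blasticidin marker listed for selecting modified cells. This is followed by an SspB-derived coding segment, full-length mCherry, a short match to a TEV-cleavage/His composite tag, and an S-Tag. The SspB segment is most likely the "Nano" component, that is, the SspB Nano partner of the light-inducible iLID dimerization system, although the record does not spell this out. Fused to mCherry, such a tag would make the endogenous protein both fluorescently visible and recruitable by light.

No substantial mammalian promoter is annotated. The roughly 18-nt hits to the chicken β-actin and hSyn promoters, and the short hmAzami-Green hit, are probably spurious matches. This would be consistent with expression from the endogenous locus after integration. The unannotated stretches flanking the cassette plausibly contain the homology arms for the DHC locus, but neither these arms nor any linker or self-cleaving element between BSD and the tag appear in the feature table. The record also does not state the target species or the nuclease strategy. The associated work concerns cortical spindle-pulling forces generated by dynein–dynactin–NuMA.
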