Addgene plasmid #114694: pTK426
Purpose: Nano-mCherry tagging at DHC's N-terminal locus
Depositing lab: Tomomi Kiyomitsu. Depositing organization: Nagoya University. Publication: Dynein-Dynactin-NuMA clusters generate cortical spindle-pulling forces as a multi-arm ensemble. Okumura M, Natsume T, Kanemaki MT, Kiyomitsu T. Elife. 2018 May 31;7. pii: 36559. doi: 10.7554/eLife.36559. PubMed 29848445.
Backbone
  Vector backbone: pUC57
  Selectable markers: Blasticidin
Growth in bacteria
  Bacterial resistance: Ampicillin, 100 μg/mL
  Growth temperature: 37°C
  Growth strain: DH5alpha
  Copy number: Unknown
Gene/Insert
  Gene/Insert name: Nano-mCherry
Terms and licenses: Academic/Nonprofit Terms; Industry Terms: Not Available to Industry
How to cite: pTK426 was a gift from Tomomi Kiyomitsu (Addgene plasmid # 114694 ; http://n2t.net/addgene:114694 ; RRID:Addgene_114694)
